Addgene plasmid #143372: TFORF2539
Purpose: Lentiviral vector for overexpressing transcription factor ORFs with unique 24-bp barcodes. Barcodes facilitate identification of transcription factors in pooled screens.
Depositing lab: Feng Zhang. Depositing organization: Broad Institute. Publication: A transcription factor atlas of directed differentiation. Joung J, Ma S, Tay T, Geiger-Schuller KR, Kirchgatterer PC, Verdine VK, Guo B, Arias-Garcia MA, Allen WE, Singh A, Kuksenko O, Abudayyeh OO, Gootenberg JS, Fu Z, Macrae RK, Buenrostro JD, Regev A, Zhang F. Cell. 2023 Jan 5;186(1):209-229.e26. doi: 10.1016/j.cell.2022.11.026. PubMed 36608654.
Backbone
  Vector backbone: pLX_TRC317
  Backbone manufacturer: Broad Institute Genetic Perturbation Platform
  Backbone size w/o insert (bp): 8264
  Vector type: Mammalian Expression, Lentiviral
  Selectable markers: Puromycin
Growth in bacteria
  Bacterial resistance: Ampicillin, 100 μg/mL
  Growth temperature: 37°C
  Growth strain: NEB Stable
  Copy number: High Copy
Gene/Insert
  Gene/Insert name: SOX5
  Species: H. sapiens (human)
  Insert size (bp): 1235
  Entrez Gene: SOX5 (a.k.a. L-SOX5, L-SOX5B, L-SOX5F, LAMSHF)
  Promoter: EF1a
  Cloning method: Unknown
  Sequencing primers: 5′ GGGTGGAGACTGAAGTTAGGCCAG; 3′ CACATAGCGTAAAAGGAGCAACATAG
Terms and licenses: Academic/Nonprofit Terms; Industry Terms: Not Available to Industry
Depositor comments: NM_178010,ENST00000396007 . The transcription factor ORF portion of this plasmid was synthesized by Genewiz. Please test multiple small colonies in case of plasmid recombination. To make this collection available in a timely manner, a portion of this collection was not fully sequenced by Addgene. If an Addgene verified full plasmid sequence is not available, please contact us prior to placing an order to request the full sequence.
How to cite: TFORF2539 was a gift from Feng Zhang (Addgene plasmid # 143372 ; http://n2t.net/addgene:143372 ; RRID:Addgene_143372)
