[The description below was written by a language model from this plasmid's Addgene catalogue record and pLannotate feature annotations shown in this document.]
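Description:
TFORF2539 is a third-generation-style, self-inactivating lentiviral expression plasmid built on the pLX_TRC317 backbone for overexpressing human SOX5 in mammalian cells. It belongs to a barcoded transcription factor ORF collection. In bacteria it is maintained through a high-copy ColE1/pUC-type origin with ampicillin resistance (AmpR under its own bla promoter). The backbone also carries an f1 origin and remnants of a lac/lacZα cloning region with flanking T3 and T7 promoters. The depositor warns that the plasmid can recombine, as is common for LTR-containing vectors.

The viral genome is transcribed from an RSV promoter fused to a truncated HIV-1 5' LTR. It contains the Ψ packaging signal with a gag fragment, the RRE for Rev-dependent nuclear export, a cPPT/CTS element, and a ΔU3 3' LTR that inactivates LTR promoter activity after integration, followed by an SV40 polyadenylation signal. Two expression units lie within this genome. An SV40 early promoter drives puromycin N-acetyltransferase for selecting transduced cells, and downstream a full EF-1α promoter drives the synthesized SOX5 ORF, which corresponds to a specific transcript isoform cited by the depositor. A WPRE after the ORF enhances transcript stability and expression. The unique 24-bp barcode described in the catalogue entry is not annotated in the feature table. The short sequence between the ORF and the WPRE that is called a U6 promoter fragment is probably a small homology match rather than a functional Pol III promoter.

The stated purpose is pooled overexpression screening: each transcription factor ORF is linked to its barcode so that it can be identified by sequencing, for example in directed differentiation studies. SOX5 itself is a SOX-family factor implicated in chondrocyte differentiation.
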