Features (pLannotate 1.2.2; 31 found; start..end, strand, type, name):
      5..231     +  promoter       RSV promoter: Rous sarcoma virus enhancer/promoter
    232..412     +  LTR            5' LTR (truncated): truncated 5' long terminal repeat (LTR) from HIV-1
    459..584     +  misc_feature   HIV-1 Ψ: packaging signal of human immunodeficiency virus type 1
    568..931     +  CDS            HIV-1 gag (fragment): gag protein from human immunodeficiency virus 1; gag
   1077..1310    +  misc_feature   RRE: The Rev response element (RRE) of HIV-1 allows for Rev-dependent mRNA export from the nucleus to the cytoplasm.
   1687..1713    +  CDS            Rev (fragment): human immunodeficiency virus 1 (HIV-1) Rev protein; rev; enhances nuclear export of unspliced and incompletely spliced viral mRNAs
   1720..1743    +  promoter       SV40 promoter (fragment): SV40 early promoter
   1744..1815    +  promoter       SV40 promoter (fragment): SV40 enhancer and early promoter
   1839..1974    +  rep_origin     SV40 ori: SV40 origin of replication
   2020..2616    +  CDS            PuroR (fragment): puromycin N-acetyltransferase; pac from Streptomyces; confers resistance to puromycin
   2665..2782    +  misc_feature   cPPT/CTS: central polypurine tract and central termination sequence of HIV-1
   2847..2913    +  CDS            small t antigen (fragment): SV40 (simian virus 40) small t antigen
   2920..4098    +  promoter       EF-1α promoter: strong constitutive promoter for human elongation factor EF-1α
   4121..5245    +  CDS            SOX5 (fragment): SOX5_HUMAN - Experimental evidence at protein level: Swiss-Prot protein existence level 1. Transcription factor involved in chondrocytes differentiation and cartilage formation. Specifically binds the 5'-AACAAT-3' DNA motif present in enhancers and super-enhancers and promotes expression of genes important for chondrogenesis, including cartilage matrix protein- coding genes, such as COL2A1 and AGC1. Required for overt chondrogenesis when condensed prechondrocytes differentiate into early stage chondrocytes: SOX5 and SOX6 cooperatively bind with SOX9 on active enhancers and super-enhancers asso
   5261..5314    +  promoter       U6 promoter (fragment): RNA polymerase III promoter for human U6 snRNA
   5356..5944    +  misc_feature   WPRE: woodchuck hepatitis virus posttranscriptional regulatory element
   5995..6014    +  misc_feature   cPPT/CTS (fragment): central polypurine tract and central termination sequence of HIV-1
   6016..6249    +  LTR            3' LTR (ΔU3): self-inactivating 3' long terminal repeat (LTR) from HIV-1
   6327..6448    +  polyA_signal   SV40 poly(A) signal: SV40 polyadenylation signal
   6488..6623    +  rep_origin     SV40 ori: SV40 origin of replication
   6644..6662    -  promoter       T7 promoter: promoter for bacteriophage T7 RNA polymerase
   6670..6825    +  CDS            lacZα (fragment): LacZα fragment of β-galactosidase; lacZ fragment
   6830..7258    +  rep_origin     f1 ori (sequence partly withheld): f1 bacteriophage origin of replication; arrow indicates direction of (+) strand synthesis
   7311..7415    +  promoter       AmpR promoter: bla
   7416..8276    +  CDS            AmpR: β-lactamase; bla; confers resistance to ampicillin, carbenicillin, and related antibiotics
   8447..9035    +  rep_origin     ori: high-copy-number ColE1/pMB1/pBR322/pUC origin of replication
   9218..9310    +  CDS            lacI (fragment): lac repressor; lacI; The lac repressor binds to the lac operator to inhibit transcription in E. coli. This inhibition can be relieved by adding lactose or isopropyl-β-D-thiogalactopyranoside (IPTG).
   9323..9344    +  protein_bind   CAP binding site: CAP binding activates transcription in the presence of cAMP. E. coli catabolite activator protein
   9359..9389    +  promoter       lac promoter: promoter for the E. coli lac operon
   9397..9413    +  protein_bind   lac operator: The lac repressor binds to the lac operator to inhibit transcription in E. coli. This inhibition can be relieved by adding lactose or isopropyl-β-D-thiogalactopyranoside (IPTG). lac repressor encoded by lacI
   9458..9476    +  promoter       T3 promoter: promoter for bacteriophage T3 RNA polymerase
>Addgene plasmid #143372 | TFORF2539 | addgene full sequence | sequence record 400317 | Addgene NGS Result
TTAATGTAGTCTTATGCAATACTCTTGTAGTCTTGCAACATGGTAACGATGAGTTAGCAACATGCCTTAC
AAGGAGAGAAAAAGCACCGTGCATGCCGATTGGTGGAAGTAAGGTGGTACGATCGTGCCTTATTAGGAAG
GCAACAGACGGGTCTGACATGGATTGGACGAACCACTGAATTGCCGCATTGCAGAGATATTGTATTTAAG
TGCCTAGCTCGATACATAAACGGGTCTCTCTGGTTAGACCAGATCTGAGCCTGGGAGCTCTCTGGCTAAC
TAGGGAACCCACTGCTTAAGCCTCAATAAAGCTTGCCTTGAGTGCTTCAAGTAGTGTGTGCCCGTCTGTT
GTGTGACTCTGGTAACTAGAGATCCCTCAGACCCTTTTAGTCAGTGTGGAAAATCTCTAGCAGTGGCGCC
CGAACAGGGACTTGAAAGCGAAAGGGAAACCAGAGGAGCTCTCTCGACGCAGGACTCGGCTTGCTGAAGC
GCGCACGGCAAGAGGCGAGGGGCGGCGACTGGTGAGTACGCCAAAAATTTTGACTAGCGGAGGCTAGAAG
GAGAGAGATGGGTGCGAGAGCGTCAGTATTAAGCGGGGGAGAATTAGATCGCGATGGGAAAAAATTCGGT
TAAGGCCAGGGGGAAAGAAAAAATATAAATTAAAACATATAGTATGGGCAAGCAGGGAGCTAGAACGATT
CGCAGTTAATCCTGGCCTGTTAGAAACATCAGAAGGCTGTAGACAAATACTGGGACAGCTACAACCATCC
CTTCAGACAGGATCAGAAGAACTTAGATCATTATATAATACAGTAGCAACCCTCTATTGTGTGCATCAAA
GGATAGAGATAAAAGACACCAAGGAAGCTTTAGACAAGATAGAGGAAGAGCAAAACAAAAGTAAGACCAC
CGCACAGCAAGCGGCCGCTGATCTTCAGACCTGGAGGAGGAGATATGAGGGACAATTGGAGAAGTGAATT
ATATAAATATAAAGTAGTAAAAATTGAACCATTAGGAGTAGCACCCACCAAGGCAAAGAGAAGAGTGGTG
CAGAGAGAAAAAAGAGCAGTGGGAATAGGAGCTTTGTTCCTTGGGTTCTTGGGAGCAGCAGGAAGCACTA
TGGGCGCAGCGTCAATGACGCTGACGGTACAGGCCAGACAATTATTGTCTGGTATAGTGCAGCAGCAGAA
CAATTTGCTGAGGGCTATTGAGGCGCAACAGCATCTGTTGCAACTCACAGTCTGGGGCATCAAGCAGCTC
CAGGCAAGAATCCTGGCTGTGGAAAGATACCTAAAGGATCAACAGCTCCTGGGGATTTGGGGTTGCTCTG
GAAAACTCATTTGCACCACTGCTGTGCCTTGGAATGCTAGTTGGAGTAATAAATCTCTGGAACAGATTTG
GAATCACACGACCTGGATGGAGTGGGACAGAGAAATTAACAATTACACAAGCTTAATACACTCCTTAATT
GAAGAATCGCAAAACCAGCAAGAAAAGAATGAACAAGAATTATTGGAATTAGATAAATGGGCAAGTTTGT
GGAATTGGTTTAACATAACAAATTGGCTGTGGTATATAAAATTATTCATAATGATAGTAGGAGGCTTGGT
AGGTTTAAGAATAGTTTTTGCTGTACTTTCTATAGTGAATAGAGTTAGGCAGGGATATTCACCATTATCG
TTTCAGACCCACCTCCCAACCCCGAGGGGACCCATGCATTGCATCTCAATTAGTCAGCAACCAGGTGTGG
AAAGTCCCCAGGCTCCCCAGCAGGCAGAAGTATGCAAAGCATGCGTCTCAATTAGTCAGCAACCATAGTC
CCGCCCCTAACTCCGCCCATCCCGCCCCTAACTCCGCCCAGTTCCGCCCATTCTCCGCCCCATGGCTGAC
TAATTTTTTTTATTTATGCAGAGGCCGAGGCCGCCTCGGCCTCTGAGCTATTCCAGAAGTAGTGAGGAGG
CTTTTTTGGAGGCCTAGGCTTTTGCAAAAAGCTTTCTAGAGGTACCACCGGAGCTTACCATGACCGAGTA
CAAGCCCACGGTGCGCCTCGCCACCCGCGACGACGTCCCCAGGGCCGTACGCACCCTCGCCGCCGCGTTC
GCCGACTACCCCGCCACGCGCCACACCGTCGATCCGGACCGCCACATCGAGCGGGTCACCGAGCTGCAAG
AACTCTTCCTCACGCGCGTCGGGCTCGACATCGGCAAGGTGTGGGTCGCGGACGACGGCGCCGCCGTGGC
GGTCTGGACCACGCCGGAGAGCGTCGAAGCGGGGGCGGTGTTCGCCGAGATCGGCCCGCGCATGGCCGAG
TTGAGCGGTTCCCGGCTGGCCGCGCAGCAACAGATGGAAGGCCTCCTGGCGCCGCACCGGCCCAAGGAGC
CCGCGTGGTTCCTGGCCACCGTCGGCGTCTCGCCCGACCACCAGGGCAAGGGTCTGGGCAGCGCCGTCGT
GCTCCCCGGAGTGGAGGCGGCCGAGCGCGCCGGGGTGCCCGCCTTCCTGGAGACCTCCGCGCCCCGCAAC
CTCCCCTTCTACGAGCGGCTCGGCTTCACCGTCACCGCCGACGTCGAGGTGCCCGAAGGACCGCGCACCT
GGTGCATGACCCGCAAGCCCGGTGCCAGTTAACGAATTCTAGATCTTGAGACAAATGGCAGTATTCATCC
ACAATTTTAAAAGAAAAGGGGGGATTGGGGGGTACAGTGCAGGGGAAAGAATAGTAGACATAATAGCAAC
AGACATACAAACTAAAGAATTACAAAAACAAATTACAAAAATTCAAAATTTTCGGGTTTATTACAGGGAC
AGCAGAGATCCACTTTGGCGCCGGCTCGAGGCCTGCAGGTGCAAAGATGGATAAAGTTTTAAACAGAGAG
GAATCTTTGCAGCTAATGGACCTTCTAGGTCTTGAAAGGAGTGGGAATTGGCTCCGGTGCCCGTCAGTGG
GCAGAGCGCACATCGCCCACAGTCCCCGAGAAGTTGGGGGGAGGGGTCGGCAATTGAACCGGTGCCTAGA
GAAGGTGGCGCGGGGTAAACTGGGAAAGTGATGTCGTGTACTGGCTCCGCCTTTTTCCCGAGGGTGGGGG
AGAACCGTATATAAGTGCAGTAGTCGCCGTGAACGTTCTTTTTCGCAACGGGTTTGCCGCCAGAACACAG
GTAAGTGCCGTGTGTGGTTCCCGCGGGCCTGGCCTCTTTACGGGTTATGGCCCTTGCGTGCCTTGAATTA
CTTCCACCTGGCTGCAGTACGTGATTCTTGATCCCGAGCTTCGGGTTGGAAGTGGGTGGGAGAGTTCGAG
GCCTTGCGCTTAAGGAGCCCCTTCGCCTCGTGCTTGAGTTGAGGCCTGGCCTGGGCGCTGGGGCCGCCGC
GTGCGAATCTGGTGGCACCTTCGCGCCTGTCTCGCTGCTTTCGATAAGTCTCTAGCCATTTAAAATTTTT
GATGACCTGCTGCGACGCTTTTTTTCTGGCAAGATAGTCTTGTAAATGCGGGCCAAGATCTGCACACTGG
TATTTCGGTTTTTGGGGCCGCGGGCGGCGACGGGGCCCGTGCGTCCCAGCGCACATGTTCGGCGAGGCGG
GGCCTGCGAGCGCGGCCACCGAGAATCGGACGGGGGTAGTCTCAAGCTGGCCGGCCTGCTCTGGTGCCTG
GCCTCGCGCCGCCGTGTATCGCCCCGCCCTGGGCGGCAAGGCTGGCCCGGTCGGCACCAGTTGCGTGAGC
GGAAAGATGGCCGCTTCCCGGCCCTGCTGCAGGGAGCTCAAAATGGAGGACGCGGCGCTCGGGAGAGCGG
GCGGGTGAGTCACCCACACAAAGGAAAAGGGCCTTTCCGTCCTCAGCCGTCGCTTCATGTGACTCCACGG
AGTACCGGGCGCCGTCCAGGCACCTCGATTAGTTCTCGAGCTTTTGGAGTACGTCGTCTTTAGGTTGGGG
GGAGGGGTTTTATGCGATGGAGTTTCCCCACACTGAGTGGGTGGAGACTGAAGTTAGGCCAGCTTGGCAC
TTGATGTAATTCTCCTTGGAATTTGCCCTTTTTGAGTTTGGATCTTGGTTCATTCTCAAGCCTCAGACAG
TGGTTCAAAGTTTTTTTCTTCCATTTCAGGTGTCGTGAGGCTAGCACCGCCACCATGCATGATGAAGTGG
CACAGCCACTGAACCTATCAGCTAAACCCAAGACCTCTGATGGCAAATCACCCACATCACCCACCTCTCC
CCATATGCCAGCTCTGAGAATAAACAGTGGGGCAGGCCCCCTCAAAGCCTCTGTCCCAGCAGCGTTAGCT
AGTCCTTCAGCCAGAGTTAGCACAATAGGTTACTTAAATGACCATGATGCTGTCACCAAGGCAATCCAAG
AAGCTCGGCAAATGAAGGAGCAACTCCGACGGGAACAACAGGTGCTTGATGGGAAGGTGGCTGTTGTGAA
TAGTCTGGGTCTCAATAACTGCCGAACAGAAAAGGAAAAAACAACACTGGAGAGTCTGACTCAGCAACTG
GCAGTTAAACAGAATGAAGAAGGAAAATTTAGCCATGCAATGATGGATTTCAATCTGAGTGGAGATTCTG
ATGGAAGTGCTGGAGTCTCAGAGTCAAGAATTTATAGGGAATCCCGAGGGCGTGGTAGCAATGAACCCCA
CATAAAGCGTCCAATGAATGCCTTCATGGTGTGGGCTAAAGATGAACGGAGAAAGATCCTTCAAGCCTTT
CCTGACATGCACAACTCCAACATCAGCAAGATATTGGGATCTCGCTGGAAAGCTATGACAAACCTAGAGA
AACAGCCATATTATGAGGAGCAAGCCCGTCTCAGCAAGCAGCACCTGGAGAAGTACCCTGACTATAAGTA
CAAGCCCAGGCCAAAGCGCACCTGCCTGGTGGATGGCAAAAAGCTGCGCATTGGTGAATACAAGGCAATC
ATGCGCAACAGGCGGCAGGAAATGCGGCAGTACTTCAATGTTGGGCAACAAGCACAGATCCCCATTGCCA
CTGCTGGTGTTGTGTACCCTGGAGCCATCGCCATGGCTGGGATGCCCTCCCCTCACCTGCCCTCGGAGCA
CTCAAGCGTGTCTAGCAGCCCAGAGCCTGGGATGCCTGTTATCCAGAGCACTTACGGTGTGAAAGGAGAG
GAGCCACATATCAAAGAAGAGATACAGGCCGAGGACATCAATGGAGAAATTTATGATGAGTACGACGAGG
AAGAGGATGATCCAGATGTAGATTATGGGAGTGACAGTGAAAACCATATTGCAGGACAAGCCAACTAGTA
ATGAACTAGTCCGTAACTTGAAAGTATTTCGATTTCTTGGCTTTATATATCTTGTGGAAAGGACGAGGTT
CTTACAAGCAAAGATGAGAGACGCGTTAAGTCGACAATCAACCTCTGGATTACAAAATTTGTGAAAGATT
GACTGGTATTCTTAACTATGTTGCTCCTTTTACGCTATGTGGATACGCTGCTTTAATGCCTTTGTATCAT
GCTATTGCTTCCCGTATGGCTTTCATTTTCTCCTCCTTGTATAAATCCTGGTTGCTGTCTCTTTATGAGG
AGTTGTGGCCCGTTGTCAGGCAACGTGGCGTGGTGTGCACTGTGTTTGCTGACGCAACCCCCACTGGTTG
GGGCATTGCCACCACCTGTCAGCTCCTTTCCGGGACTTTCGCTTTCCCCCTCCCTATTGCCACGGCGGAA
CTCATCGCCGCCTGCCTTGCCCGCTGCTGGACAGGGGCTCGGCTGTTGGGCACTGACAATTCCGTGGTGT
TGTCGGGGAAATCATCGTCCTTTCCTTGGCTGCTCGCCTGTGTTGCCACCTGGATTCTGCGCGGGACGTC
CTTCTGCTACGTCCCTTCGGCCCTCAATCCAGCGGACCTTCCTTCCCGCGGCCTGCTGCCGGCTCTGCGG
CCTCTTCCGCGTCTTCGCCTTCGCCCTCAGACGAGTCGGATCTCCCTTTGGGCCGCCTCCCCGCGTCGAC
TTTAAGACCAATGACTTACAAGGCAGCTGTAGATCTTAGCCACTTTTTAAAAGAAAAGGGGGGACTGGAA
GGGCTAATTCACTCCCAACGAAGACAAGATCTGCTTTTTGCTTGTACTGGGTCTCTCTGGTTAGACCAGA
TCTGAGCCTGGGAGCTCTCTGGCTAACTAGGGAACCCACTGCTTAAGCCTCAATAAAGCTTGCCTTGAGT
GCTTCAAGTAGTGTGTGCCCGTCTGTTGTGTGACTCTGGTAACTAGAGATCCCTCAGACCCTTTTAGTCA
GTGTGGAAAATCTCTAGCAGTACGTATAGTAGTTCATGTCATCTTATTATTCAGTATTTATAACTTGCAA
AGAAATGAATATCAGAGAGTGAGAGGAACTTGTTTATTGCAGCTTATAATGGTTACAAATAAAGCAATAG
CATCACAAATTTCACAAATAAAGCATTTTTTTCACTGCATTCTAGTTGTGGTTTGTCCAAACTCATCAAT
GTATCTTATCATGTCTGGCTCTAGCTATCCCGCCCCTAACTCCGCCCATCCCGCCCCTAACTCCGCCCAG
TTCCGCCCATTCTCCGCCCCATGGCTGACTAATTTTTTTTATTTATGCAGAGGCCGAGGCCGCCTCGGCC
TCTGAGCTATTCCAGAAGTAGTGAGGAGGCTTTTTTGGAGGCCTAGGGACGTACCCAATTCGCCCTATAG
TGAGTCGTATTACGCGCGCTCACTGGCCGTCGTTTTACAACGTCGTGACTGGGAAAACCCTGGCGTTACC
CAACTTAATCGCCTTGCAGCACATCCCCCTTTCGCCAGCTGGCGTAATAGCGAAGAGGCCCGCACCGATC
GCCCTTCCCAACAGTTGCGCAGCCTGAATGGCGAATGGG
[124 nt withheld, positions 6830-6953]
C
[91 nt withheld, positions 6955-7045]
A
[49 nt withheld, positions 7047-7095]
CCTTTGACGTTGGAGTCCACGTTCTTT
[37 nt withheld, positions 7123-7159]
ACCCTATCTCGGTCTATTCTTTTGATTTATAAGGGATTTTGCCGATTTCGGCCTATTGGTTAAAAAATGA
GCTGATTTAACAAAAATTTAACGCGAATTTTAACAAAATATTAACGCTTACAATTTAGGTGGCACTTTTC
GGGGAAATGTGCGCGGAACCCCTATTTGTTTATTTTTCTAAATACATTCAAATATGTATCCGCTCATGAG
ACAATAACCCTGATAAATGCTTCAATAATATTGAAAAAGGAAGAGTATGAGTATTCAACATTTCCGTGTC
GCCCTTATTCCCTTTTTTGCGGCATTTTGCCTTCCTGTTTTTGCTCACCCAGAAACGCTGGTGAAAGTAA
AAGATGCTGAAGATCAGTTGGGTGCACGAGTGGGTTACATCGAACTGGATCTCAACAGCGGTAAGATCCT
TGAGAGTTTTCGCCCCGAAGAACGTTTTCCAATGATGAGCACTTTTAAAGTTCTGCTATGTGGCGCGGTA
TTATCCCGTATTGACGCCGGGCAAGAGCAACTCGGTCGCCGCATACACTATTCTCAGAATGACTTGGTTG
AGTACTCACCAGTCACAGAAAAGCATCTTACGGATGGCATGACAGTAAGAGAATTATGCAGTGCTGCCAT
AACCATGAGTGATAACACTGCGGCCAACTTACTTCTGACAACGATCGGAGGACCGAAGGAGCTAACCGCT
TTTTTGCACAACATGGGGGATCATGTAACTCGCCTTGATCGTTGGGAACCGGAGCTGAATGAAGCCATAC
CAAACGACGAGCGTGACACCACGATGCCTGTAGCAATGGCAACAACGTTGCGCAAACTATTAACTGGCGA
ACTACTTACTCTAGCTTCCCGGCAACAATTAATAGACTGGATGGAGGCGGATAAAGTTGCAGGACCACTT
CTGCGCTCGGCCCTTCCGGCTGGCTGGTTTATTGCTGATAAATCTGGAGCCGGTGAGCGTGGGTCTCGCG
GTATCATTGCAGCACTGGGGCCAGATGGTAAGCCCTCCCGTATCGTAGTTATCTACACGACGGGGAGTCA
GGCAACTATGGATGAACGAAATAGACAGATCGCTGAGATAGGTGCCTCACTGATTAAGCATTGGTAACTG
TCAGACCAAGTTTACTCATATATACTTTAGATTGATTTAAAACTTCATTTTTAATTTAAAAGGATCTAGG
TGAAGATCCTTTTTGATAATCTCATGACCAAAATCCCTTAACGTGAGTTTTCGTTCCACTGAGCGTCAGA
CCCCGTAGAAAAGATCAAAGGATCTTCTTGAGATCCTTTTTTTCTGCGCGTAATCTGCTGCTTGCAAACA
AAAAAACCACCGCTACCAGCGGTGGTTTGTTTGCCGGATCAAGAGCTACCAACTCTTTTTCCGAAGGTAA
CTGGCTTCAGCAGAGCGCAGATACCAAATACTGTTCTTCTAGTGTAGCCGTAGTTAGGCCACCACTTCAA
GAACTCTGTAGCACCGCCTACATACCTCGCTCTGCTAATCCTGTTACCAGTGGCTGCTGCCAGTGGCGAT
AAGTCGTGTCTTACCGGGTTGGACTCAAGACGATAGTTACCGGATAAGGCGCAGCGGTCGGGCTGAACGG
GGGGTTCGTGCACACAGCCCAGCTTGGAGCGAACGACCTACACCGAACTGAGATACCTACAGCGTGAGCT
ATGAGAAAGCGCCACGCTTCCCGAAGGGAGAAAGGCGGACAGGTATCCGGTAAGCGGCAGGGTCGGAACA
GGAGAGCGCACGAGGGAGCTTCCAGGGGGAAACGCCTGGTATCTTTATAGTCCTGTCGGGTTTCGCCACC
TCTGACTTGAGCGTCGATTTTTGTGATGCTCGTCAGGGGGGCGGAGCCTATGGAAAAACGCCAGCAACGC
GGCCTTTTTACGGTTCCTGGCCTTTTGCTGGCCTTTTGCTCACATGTTCTTTCCTGCGTTATCCCCTGAT
TCTGTGGATAACCGTATTACCGCCTTTGAGTGAGCTGATACCGCTCGCCGCAGCCGAACGACCGAGCGCA
GCGAGTCAGTGAGCGAGGAAGCGGAAGAGCGCCCAATACGCAAACCGCCTCTCCCCGCGCGTTGGCCGAT
TCATTAATGCAGCTGGCACGACAGGTTTCCCGACTGGAAAGCGGGCAGTGAGCGCAACGCAATTAATGTG
AGTTAGCTCACTCATTAGGCACCCCAGGCTTTACACTTTATGCTTCCGGCTCGTATGTTGTGTGGAATTG
TGAGCGGATAACAATTTCACACAGGAAACAGCTATGACCATGATTACGCCAAGCGCGCAATTAACCCTCA
CTAAAGGGAACAAAAGCTGGAGCTGCAAGC
