>Addgene plasmid #143372 | TFORF2539 | depositor partial sequence | sequence record 282254 | Insert
ACCGCCACCATGCATGATGAAGTGGCACAGCCACTGAACCTATCAGCTAAACCCAAGACCTCTGATGGCA
AATCACCCACATCACCCACCTCTCCCCATATGCCAGCTCTGAGAATAAACAGTGGGGCAGGCCCCCTCAA
AGCCTCTGTCCCAGCAGCGTTAGCTAGTCCTTCAGCCAGAGTTAGCACAATAGGTTACTTAAATGACCAT
GATGCTGTCACCAAGGCAATCCAAGAAGCTCGGCAAATGAAGGAGCAACTCCGACGGGAACAACAGGTGC
TTGATGGGAAGGTGGCTGTTGTGAATAGTCTGGGTCTCAATAACTGCCGAACAGAAAAGGAAAAAACAAC
ACTGGAGAGTCTGACTCAGCAACTGGCAGTTAAACAGAATGAAGAAGGAAAATTTAGCCATGCAATGATG
GATTTCAATCTGAGTGGAGATTCTGATGGAAGTGCTGGAGTCTCAGAGTCAAGAATTTATAGGGAATCCC
GAGGGCGTGGTAGCAATGAACCCCACATAAAGCGTCCAATGAATGCCTTCATGGTGTGGGCTAAAGATGA
ACGGAGAAAGATCCTTCAAGCCTTTCCTGACATGCACAACTCCAACATCAGCAAGATATTGGGATCTCGC
TGGAAAGCTATGACAAACCTAGAGAAACAGCCATATTATGAGGAGCAAGCCCGTCTCAGCAAGCAGCACC
TGGAGAAGTACCCTGACTATAAGTACAAGCCCAGGCCAAAGCGCACCTGCCTGGTGGATGGCAAAAAGCT
GCGCATTGGTGAATACAAGGCAATCATGCGCAACAGGCGGCAGGAAATGCGGCAGTACTTCAATGTTGGG
CAACAAGCACAGATCCCCATTGCCACTGCTGGTGTTGTGTACCCTGGAGCCATCGCCATGGCTGGGATGC
CCTCCCCTCACCTGCCCTCGGAGCACTCAAGCGTGTCTAGCAGCCCAGAGCCTGGGATGCCTGTTATCCA
GAGCACTTACGGTGTGAAAGGAGAGGAGCCACATATCAAAGAAGAGATACAGGCCGAGGACATCAATGGA
GAAATTTATGATGAGTACGACGAGGAAGAGGATGATCCAGATGTAGATTATGGGAGTGACAGTGAAAACC
ATATTGCAGGACAAGCCAACTAGTAATGAACTAGTCCGTAACTTGAAAGTATTTCGATTTCTTGGCTTTA
TATATCTTGTGGAAAGGACGAGGTTCTTACAAGCAAAGATGAGAG
