>Addgene plasmid #143372 | TFORF2539 | depositor partial sequence | sequence record 282255 | Barcode
GGTTCTTACAAGCAAAGATGAGAG
